>Addgene plasmid #223874 | pD(Nt)_His6-FLAG3 | addgene full sequence | sequence record 445956 | Addgene NGS Result
AATGCCTGAGGCCAGTTTGCTCAGGCTCTCCCCGTGGAGGTAATAATTGACGATATGATCATTTATTCTG
CCTCCCAGCTGACATTCATCCGGGGTCAGCACCGTTTCTGCGGACTGGCTTTCTACGTGTTCCGCTTCCT
TTAGCAGCCCTTGCGCCCTGAGTGCTTGCGGCAGCGTGAAGCTAATTCCCATGTCAGCCGTTAAGTGTTC
CTGTGTCACTCAAAATTGCTTTGAGAGGCTCTAAGGGCTTCTCAGTGCGTTACATCCCTGGCTTGTTGTC
CACAACCGTTAAACCTTAAAAGCTTTAAAAGCCTTATATATTCTTTTTTTTCTTATAAAACTTAAAACCT
TAGAGGCTATTTAAGTTGCTGATTTATATTAATTTTATTGTTCAAACATGAGAGCTTAGTACGTGAAACA
TGAGAGCTTAGTACGTTAGCCATGAGAGCTTAGTACGTTAGCCATGAGGGTTTAGTTCGTTAAACATGAG
AGCTTAGTACGTTAAACATGAGAGCTTAGTACGTGAAACATGAGAGCTTAGTACGTACTATCAACAGGTT
GAACTGCTGATCAACAGATCCTCTACGCGGCCGCGGTACCATAACTTCGTATAGCATACATTATACGAAG
TTATCTGCCAGGCACATGGGTTTTACTAGTATCGATTCGCGACCTACTCCGGAATATTAGGTCTCAGGCG
CACCATCACCATCACCATGACTACAAAGACCATGACGGTGATTATAAAGATCATGATATCGATTACAAGG
ATGACGATGACAAGGAAGCCATGGAGACCCACTGCTTGAGCCTAGAAGATCCGGCTGCTAACAAAGCCCG
AAAGGAAGCTGAGTTGGCTGCTGTCACCGCTGAGCAATAACTATCATAACCCCTAGGTGCCATTTCATTA
CCTCTTTCTCCGCACCCGACATAGATCTGGGCCAACTTTTGGCGAAAATGAGACGTTGATCGGCACGTAA
GAGGGTCCAACTTTCACCATAATGAAATAAGATCACTACCGGGCGTATTTTTTGAGTTATCGAGATTTTC
AGGAGCTAAGGAAGCTAAAATGGAGAAAAAAATCACTGGATATACCACCGTTGATATATCCCAATGGCAT
CGTAAAGAACATTTTGAGGCATTTCAGTCAGTTGCTCAATGTACCTATAACCAGACCGTTCAGCTGGATA
TTACGGCCTTTTTAAAGACCGTAAAGAAAAATAAGCACAAGTTTTATCCGGCCTTTATTCACATTCTTGC
CCGCCTGATGAATGCTCATCCGGAATTCCGTATGGCAATGAAAGACGGTGAGCTGGTGATATGGGATAGT
GTTCACCCTTGTTACACCGTTTTCCATGAGCAAACTGAAACGTTTTCATCGCTCTGGAGTGAATACCACG
ACGATTTCCGGCAGTTTCTACACATATATTCGCAAGATGTGGCGTGTTACGGTGAAAACCTGGCCTATTT
CCCTAAAGGGTTTATTGAGAATATGTTTTTCGTCTCAGCCAATCCCTGGGTGAGTTTCACCAGTTTTGAT
TTAAACGTGGCCAATATGGACAACTTCTTCGCCCCCGTTTTCACCATGGGCAAATATTATACGCAAGGCG
ACAAGGTGCTGATGCCGCTGGCGATTCAGGTTCATCATGCCGTTTGTGATGGCTTCCATGTCGGCAGAAT
GCTTAATGAATTACAACAGTACTGCGATGAGTGGCAGGGTGGGGCGTAATTTTTTTAAGGCAGTTATTGG
TGCCCTTAAACGCCTGGTTGCTACGCCTGAATAAGTGATAATAAGCGGATGAATGGCAGAAATTCGAAAG
CAAATTCGACCCGGTCGTCGGTTCAGGGCAGGGTCGTTAAATAGCCGCTTATGTCTATTGCTGGTTTACC
GGTTTATTGACTACCGGAAGCAGTGTGACCGTGTGCTTCTCA
Features (pLannotate 1.2.2; 8 found; start..end, strand, type, name):
     70..183     -  CDS            tnpA (fragment): TN5P_ECOLX - Also known as tnp. Experimental evidence at protein level: Swiss-Prot protein existence level 1. Mediates transposition of transposon Tn5 by a 'cut and paste' mechanism. First, the monomeric transposase binds the 19 bp inverted DNA repeats flanking the transposon. Then, dimerization of the DNA- bound transposase creates a synaptic DNA complex. After nicking of the first DNA strand, excision of the transposon proceeds through a series of intermediates. The transposase then mediates the insertion of the transposon at a new site by strand transfer. The activity of the wild- type tran
    192..548     -  rep_origin     R6K γ ori: γ replication origin from E. coli plasmid R6K; requires the R6K initiator protein pi for replication
    601..634     +  protein_bind   loxP: Cre-mediated recombination occurs in the 8-bp core sequence (GCATACAT). Cre recombinase
    701..718     +  CDS            6xHis: 6xHis affinity tag
    719..784     +  CDS            3xFLAG: three tandem FLAG® epitope tags, followed by an enterokinase cleavage site
    824..873     +  CDS            SET1 (fragment): solubility-enhancement tag derived from T7 phage gene 10B
    967..1069    +  promoter       cat promoter: promoter of the E. coli cat gene encoding chloramphenicol acetyltransferase
   1070..1726    +  CDS            cat: CAT_ECOLX - Experimental evidence at protein level: Swiss-Prot protein existence level 1. This enzyme is an effector of chloramphenicol resistance in bacteria. From Escherichia coli. This protein is used as a marker in many commonly used cloning vectors, such as pACYC184.
