[The description below was written by a language model from this plasmid's Addgene catalogue record and pLannotate feature annotations shown in this document.]
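Description:
pD(Nt)_His6-FLAG3 is a small (about 1.9 kb) Golden Gate donor plasmid from the 4G-cloning system, a gene-assembly scheme designed for building expression constructs for multisubunit protein complexes in different hosts. It is built on the pD backbone, and its role is to supply a synthetic N-terminal His6-FLAG3 tag module that can be joined to a coding sequence during assembly. It is not an expression vector in its own right, and the feature table shows no promoter upstream of the tag.

The plasmid replicates from the R6K γ origin, which works only when the R6K initiator protein pi is provided in trans. It therefore has to be maintained in a pir-expressing E. coli strain, and the recorded Pir1 host carries the pir-116 mutation that gives high copy number. This dependence also means that leftover donor plasmid cannot persist in ordinary cloning strains after an assembly reaction. Selection is by chloramphenicol, through a cat gene driven by its native cat promoter.

The payload consists of a 6xHis affinity tag immediately followed by a 3xFLAG epitope that ends in an enterokinase cleavage site. Together these allow metal-affinity purification, anti-FLAG detection or capture, and potential removal of the tag. A single loxP site lies upstream of the tag, so Cre-mediated fusion with other loxP-bearing plasmids would be possible, though the record does not describe its intended use.

The automated annotation also reports short fragments matching Tn5 transposase and a T7 gene 10-derived solubility tag. These are only partial hits and are probably backbone or linker remnants rather than functional elements. The type IIS restriction sites used for Golden Gate excision are not annotated.
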