Addgene plasmid #223874: pD(Nt)_His6-FLAG3
Purpose: 4G-cloning donor for N-terminal His6-FLAG3 tag
Depositing lab: Stephan Gruber. Depositing organization: Universite de Lausanne (UNIL). Publication: 4G cloning: rapid gene assembly for expression of multisubunit protein complexes in diverse hosts. Taschner M, Dickinson JB, Roisne-Hamelin F, Gruber S. Life Sci Alliance. 2024 Dec 2;8(1):e202402899. doi: 10.26508/lsa.202402899. Print 2025 Jan. PubMed 39622624.
Backbone
  Vector backbone: pD
  Vector type: Golden-Gate Donor
Growth in bacteria
  Bacterial resistance: Chloramphenicol, 25 μg/mL
  Growth temperature: 37°C
  Growth strain: Pir1 ; strain contains pir-116 mutation for plasmid maintenance at high copy
  Copy number: High Copy
Gene/Insert
  Gene/Insert name: His6-FLAG3
  Species: Synthetic
  Cloning method: Gibson Cloning
Terms and licenses: Academic/Nonprofit Terms; Industry Terms: Not Available to Industry
Depositor comments: Please visit https://doi.org/10.1101/2024.06.17.599261 for bioRxiv preprint.
How to cite: pD(Nt)_His6-FLAG3 was a gift from Stephan Gruber (Addgene plasmid # 223874 ; http://n2t.net/addgene:223874 ; RRID:Addgene_223874)
